LOCUS       Exported 7715 bp ds-DNA circular SYN 12-MAY-2021
DEFINITION  Integration vector for Pseudomonas aeruginosa with rhaSR-PrhaBAD
            inducible promoter.
ACCESSION   .
VERSION     .
KEYWORDS    pJM253 (miniCTX1-rhaSR-PrhaBAD)
SOURCE      synthetic DNA construct
  ORGANISM  synthetic DNA construct
REFERENCE   1 (bases 1 to 7715)
  AUTHORS   Meisner J, Goldberg JB
  TITLE     The Escherichia coli rhaSR-PrhaBAD Inducible Promoter System Allows
            Tightly Controlled Gene Expression over a Wide Range in Pseudomonas
            aeruginosa.
  JOURNAL   Appl Environ Microbiol. 2016 Oct 27;82(22):6715-6727. doi:
            10.1128/AEM.02041-16. Print 2016 Nov 15.
  PUBMED    27613678
REFERENCE   2 (bases 1 to 7715)
  AUTHORS   .
  TITLE     Direct Submission
  JOURNAL   Exported May 12, 2021 from SnapGene Server 1.1.58
            http://www.snapgene.com
FEATURES             Location/Qualifiers
     source          1..7715
                     /organism="synthetic DNA construct"
                     /mol_type="other DNA"
     protein_bind    complement(238..285)
                     /label=FRT
                     /bound_moiety="FLP recombinase from the Saccharomyces
                     cerevisiae 2u plasmid"
                     /note="FLP-mediated recombination occurs in the 8-bp core
                     sequence TCTAGAAA (Turan and Bode, 2011)."
     primer_bind     822..842
                     /label=T3
                     /note="T3 promoter, forward primer"
     promoter        824..842
                     /label=T3 promoter
                     /note="promoter for bacteriophage T3 RNA polymerase"
     CDS             complement(962..1810)
                     /codon_start=1
                     /gene="E. coli rhaR"
                     /product="transcriptional activator of rhaR and rhaS"
                     /label=rhaR
                     /note="needed for rhamnose-dependent activation of the rhaB
                     promoter"
                     /translation="MAHQLKLLKDDFFASDQQAVAVADRYPQDVFAEHTHDFCELVIVW
                     RGNGLHVLNDRPYRITRGDLFYIHADDKHSYASVNDLVLQNIIYCPERLKLNLDWQGAI
                     PGFNASAGQPHWRLGSMGMAQARQVIGQLEHESSQHVPFANEMAELLFGQLVMLLNRHR
                     YTSDSLPPTSSETLLDKLITRLAASLKSPFALDKFCDEASCSERVLRQQFRQQTGMTIN
                     QYLRQVRVCHAQYLLQHSRLLISDISTECGFEDSNYFSVVFTRETGMTPSQWRHLNSQK
                     D"
     CDS             complement(1884..2720)
                     /codon_start=1
                     /gene="E. coli rhaS"
                     /product="positive regulator of the rhaB promoter "
                     /label=rhaS
                     /note="activated by L-rhamnose"
                     /translation="MTVLHSVDFFPSGNASVAIEPRLPQADFPEHHHDFHEIVIVEHGT
                     GIHVFNGQPYTITGGTVCFVRDHDRHLYEHTDNLCLTNVLYRSPDRFQFLAGLNQLLPQ
                     ELDGQYPSHWRVNHSVLQQVRQLVAQMEQQEGENDLPSTASREILFMQLLLLLRKSSLQ
                     ENLENSASRLNLLLAWLEDHFADEVNWDAVADQFSLSLRTLHRQLKQQTGLTPQRYLNR
                     LRLMKARHLLRHSEASVTDIAYRCGFSDSNHFSTLFRREFNWSPRDIRQGRDGFLQ"
     promoter        2866..2984
                     /label=rhaB promoter
                     /note="promoter of the E. coli rhaBAD operon, conferring
                     tight induction with L-rhamnose and repression with
                     D-glucose in the presence of RhaR and RhaS (Giacalone et
                     al., 2006)"
     primer_bind     complement(3030..3046)
                     /label=KS primer
                     /note="common sequencing primer, one of multiple similar
                     variants"
     primer_bind     complement(3031..3047)
                     /label=pBluescriptKS
                     /note="For pBluescript vector"
     primer_bind     complement(3071..3090)
                     /label=T7
                     /note="T7 promoter, forward primer"
     promoter        complement(3072..3090)
                     /label=T7 promoter
                     /note="promoter for bacteriophage T7 RNA polymerase"
     protein_bind    complement(3264..3311)
                     /label=FRT
                     /bound_moiety="FLP recombinase from the Saccharomyces
                     cerevisiae 2u plasmid"
                     /note="FLP-mediated recombination occurs in the 8-bp core
                     sequence TCTAGAAA (Turan and Bode, 2011)."
     oriT            3518..3626
                     /note="incP origin of transfer"
     rep_origin      complement(5058..5646)
                     /direction=LEFT
                     /label=ori
                     /note="high-copy-number ColE1/pMB1/pBR322/pUC origin of
                     replication"
     primer_bind     complement(5138..5157)
                     /label=pBR322ori-F
                     /note="pBR322 origin, forward primer"
     CDS             complement(6468..7658)
                     /codon_start=1
                     /gene="tet"
                     /product="tetracycline efflux protein"
                     /label=TcR
                     /note="confers resistance to tetracycline"
                     /translation="MKSNNALIVILGTVTLDAVGIGLVMPVLPGLLRDIVHSDSIASHY
                     GVLLALYALMQFLCAPVLGALSDRFGRRPVLLASLLGATIDYAIMATTPVLWILYAGRI
                     VAGITGATGAVAGAYIADITDGEDRARHFGLMSACFGVGMVAGPVAGGLLGAISLHAPF
                     LAAAVLNGLNLLLGCFLMQESHKGERRPMPLRAFNPVSSFRWARGMTIVAALMTVFFIM
                     QLVGQVPAALWVIFGEDRFRWSATMIGLSLAVFGILHALAQAFVTGPATKRFGEKQAII
                     AGMAADALGYVLLAFATRGWMAFPIMILLASGGIGMPALQAMLSRQVDDDHQGQLQGSL
                     AALTSLTSIIGPLIVTAIYAASASTWNGLAWIVGAALYLVCLPALRRGAWSRATST"
     primer_bind     7287..7306
                     /label=pBRrevBam
                     /note="pBR322 vectors, tet region, downstream of BamHI,
                     reverse primer"
     promoter        complement(7706..19)
                     /label=tet promoter
                     /note="E. coli promoter for tetracycline efflux protein
                     gene"
ORIGIN
        1 atcgatgata agctgtcaaa catgagaatt aattcatgtt ctttcctgcg ttatcccctg
       61 attctgtgga taaccgtatt accgcctttg agtgagctga taccgctcgc cgcagccgaa
      121 cgaccgagcg cagcgagtca gtgagcgagg aagcggaaga gcgcccaata cgcaaaccgc
      181 ctctccccgc gcgttggccg attcattaat gcagcgaatt agcttcaaaa gcgctctgaa
      241 gttcctatac tttctagaga ataggaactt cggaatagga acttcaagat cccctgattc
      301 cctttgtcaa cagcaatgga tttcaatggg tcaacatgaa atccggctgt tgccctggga
      361 cggcaggttt gacggcaggc ttccaggctc tctcgcacac gctgggaaca ctctgggaac
      421 aaacgcgagt gaaaatggac agtagggccc aggaataatg cggcctccag cgaggttggg
      481 gcgtttcata tgagttcgaa tctcaccgcc tccgccatat aacctgctgt tttcattgat
      541 gtttccattc gacccactct caggagtgaa cgatttggga acaaactggg aacgaggcgc
      601 agaaaaaagg ggccccgcag ggcccctttt tcgttgcttc aggaaagttt cagcgcctga
      661 ttcagcagac ctacgatgtc ggggccgtcc ttgctgaatt agctttatgc ttgtaaaccg
      721 ttttgtgaaa aaatttttaa aataaaaaag gggacctcta gggtccccaa ttaattagta
      781 atataatcta ttaaaggtca ttcaaaaggt catccacccg cgcaattaac cctcactaaa
      841 gggaacaaaa gctggagctc aaagagtgga acaatgcagg acgccgtccg gtaacggtgt
      901 tgagcctcgg ttgtgtggtg attattgtcg ccgctaacat cgtcggcatc ggcatggcga
      961 attaatcttt ctgcgaattg agatgacgcc actggctggg cgtcatcccg gtttcccggg
     1021 taaacaccac cgaaaaatag ttactatctt caaagccaca ttcggtcgaa atatcactga
     1081 ttaacaggcg gctatgctgg agaagatatt gcgcatgaca cactctgacc tgtcgcagat
     1141 attgattgat ggtcattcca gtctgctggc gaaattgctg acgcaaaacg cgctcactgc
     1201 acgatgcctc atcacaaaat ttatccagcg caaagggact tttcaggcta gccgccagcc
     1261 gggtaatcag cttatccagc aacgtttcgc tggatgttgg cggcaacgaa tcactggtgt
     1321 aacgatggcg attcagcaac atcaccaact gcccgaacag caactcagcc atttcgttag
     1381 caaacggcac atgctgacta ctttcatgct caagctgacc gataacctgc cgcgcctgcg
     1441 ccatccccat gctacctaag cgccagtgtg gttgccctgc gctggcgtta aatcccggaa
     1501 tcgccccctg ccagtcaaga ttcagcttca gacgctccgg gcaataaata atattctgca
     1561 aaaccagatc gttaacggaa gcgtaggagt gtttatcgtc agcatgaatg taaaagagat
     1621 cgccacgggt aatgcgataa gggcgatcgt tgagtacatg caggccatta ccgcgccaga
     1681 caatcaccag ctcacaaaaa tcatgtgtat gttcagcaaa gacatcttgc ggataacggt
     1741 cagccacagc gactgcctgc tggtcgctgg caaaaaaatc atctttgaga agttttaact
     1801 gatgcgccac cgtggctacc tcggccagag aacgaagttg attattcgca atatggcgta
     1861 caaatacgtt gagaagattc gcgttattgc agaaagccat cccgtccctg gcgaatatca
     1921 cgcggtgacc agttaaactc tcggcgaaaa agcgtcgaaa agtggttact gtcgctgaat
     1981 ccacagcgat aggcgatgtc agtaacgctg gcctcgctgt ggcgtagcag atgtcgggct
     2041 ttcatcagtc gcaggcggtt caggtatcgc tgaggcgtca gtcccgtttg ctgcttaagc
     2101 tgccgatgta gcgtacgcag tgaaagagaa aattgatccg ccacggcatc ccaattcacc
     2161 tcatcggcaa aatggtcctc cagccaggcc agaagcaagt tgagacgtga tgcgctgttt
     2221 tccaggttct cctgcaaact gcttttacgc agcaagagca gtaattgcat aaacaagatc
     2281 tcgcgactgg cggtcgaggg taaatcattt tccccttcct gctgttccat ctgtgcaacc
     2341 agctgtcgca cctgctgcaa tacgctgtgg ttaacgcgcc agtgagacgg atactgccca
     2401 tccagctctt gtggcagcaa ctgattcagc ccggcgagaa actgaaatcg atccggcgag
     2461 cgatacagca cattggtcag acacagatta tcggtatgtt catacagatg ccgatcatga
     2521 tcgcgtacga aacagaccgt gccaccggtg atggtatagg gctgcccatt aaacacatga
     2581 atacccgtgc catgttcgac aatcacaatt tcatgaaaat catgatgatg ttcaggaaaa
     2641 tccgcctgcg ggagccgggg ttctatcgcc acggacgcgt taccagacgg aaaaaaatcc
     2701 acactatgta atacggtcat actggcctcc tgatgtcgtc aacacggcga aatagtaatc
     2761 acgaggtcag gttcttacct taaattttcg acggaaaacc acgtaaaaaa cgtcgatttt
     2821 tcaagataca gcgtgaattt tcaggaaatg cggtgagcat cacatcacca caattcagca
     2881 aattgtgaac atcatcacgt tcatctttcc ctggttgcca atggcccatt ttcctgtcag
     2941 taacgagaag gtcgcgaatt caggcgcttt ttagactggt cgtaatgaaa ttcaactagt
     3001 gctctgcagg aattcctcga gaagcttatc gataccgtcg acctcgaggg ggggcccggt
     3061 acccaattcg ccctatagtg agtcgtatta cgcgcgccgg tggatgacct tttgaatgac
     3121 ctttaataga ttatattact aattaattgg ggaccctaga ggtccccttt tttattttaa
     3181 aaattttttc acaaaacggt ttacaagcat aaagctaatt ccattgagta agtttttaag
     3241 cacatcagct tcaaaagcgc tctgaagttc ctatactttc tagagaatag gaacttcgga
     3301 ataggtactt caagatcccc aattcgctgc attaatgaat cggccaacgc gcggggagag
     3361 gcggtttgcg tattgggcgc tcttccgctt cctcgctcac tgactcgctg cgctcggtcg
     3421 ttcggctgcg gcgagcggta tcagctcact caaaggcggt aatacggtta tccacagaat
     3481 caggggataa cgcaggaaag aacatgctag agcttatcgg ccagcctcgc agagcaggat
     3541 tcccgttgag caccgccagg tgcgaataag ggacagtgaa gaaggaacac ccgctcgcgg
     3601 gtgggcctac ttcacctatc ctgcccggct gacgccgttg gatacaccaa ggaaagtcta
     3661 cacgaaccct ttggcaaaat cctgtatatc gtgcgaaaaa ggatggatat accgaaaaaa
     3721 tcgctataat gaccccgaag cagggttatg cagcggaaag tataccttaa cctttttcgt
     3781 tgcttcagga aagtttcagc gcctgattca gcagacctac gatgtcgggg ccgtccttgc
     3841 tgatccactt ggcgtaatgc ttgaagatca tcgccgtcga ggtgtgcccc atctggtccg
     3901 cgatccattc gggagtggcg atgccgctgc tgagcatctg gctggcgaag gtgtggcggc
     3961 actgattggg accacgcgag cggacgcccg cattcctgag gtggccatgc caccagccgt
     4021 tgcgcagcgt atccgacgtg gagtacgccg ccccgctagc actgttgtgg aacacgaagc
     4081 gtacccgttg aggctttctg gtccggttgt cgcggtctat cacctcgatc tgtacgggcg
     4141 gaaggcgtct ggttagcttg gcctgctgct ggagtgcgcg cagcgccggg gccagtagct
     4201 ggaccttcct cgtcgatcgg cgagtcttgg tgaccttgta ctggctgcgt acacgagcgc
     4261 ggcggaaaac cacggtcccc gtgtccaaat cgacatcttc ccaggccaga gctatggcct
     4321 cgctgacgcg ggggccgctc cagatcatga actccgccag gttcagctca ccgatgcgcg
     4381 cggtttcagt accgaggatg aggtcgattt cctcacgagt gaatgggtct gggtcatccg
     4441 catccggaag agtgatcacg atgccgtctg ttgggtcgtg cgcgctccgg ttccgagttc
     4501 gatacagccg gaagatctgc cgcaggttgc tgacgatctc tcgcaccgtc ttgttgtgca
     4561 gcttgggcat gagcgtgttc tgcacccagt cttgaatatc caggtggtcg atgctgtcgg
     4621 cctggctgtc accccagcga ggtcggatgt gggtttccac gcggctggtg tagccgcgga
     4681 agccgctggc ggcaatctgg ttgcgtttga tgtcgagcca gaggtcgatg taatggccca
     4741 aggtgttgct tttcacccgc ggtgagtccg ggaagtgtcg gctgtagctg aagactcctt
     4801 gcttgatctc gtagttgatg atgccggcca gctgttcggc attggctata ttctcgggcg
     4861 ttgcgtcccc tggtatggac tccctacaca gctcgccctg gtagcggaag tagatcctga
     4921 tccgttttcc gcgtacctcg actccgtctg ccatctggtt cccctgatcc acaccaagcg
     4981 ttcaggctac caagctggat gtgagcaaaa ggccagcaaa aggccaggaa ccgtaaaaag
     5041 gccgcgttgc tggcgttttt ccataggctc cgcccccctg acgagcatca caaaaatcga
     5101 cgctcaagtc agaggtggcg aaacccgaca ggactataaa gataccaggc gtttccccct
     5161 ggaagctccc tcgtgcgctc tcctgttccg accctgccgc ttaccggata cctgtccgcc
     5221 tttctccctt cgggaagcgt ggcgctttct catagctcac gctgtaggta tctcagttcg
     5281 gtgtaggtcg ttcgctccaa gctgggctgt gtgcacgaac cccccgttca gcccgaccgc
     5341 tgcgccttat ccggtaacta tcgtcttgag tccaacccgg taagacacga cttatcgcca
     5401 ctggcagcag ccactggtaa caggattagc agagcgaggt atgtaggcgg tgctacagag
     5461 ttcttgaagt ggtggcctaa ctacggctac actagaagaa cagtatttgg tatctgcgct
     5521 ctgctgaagc cagttacctt cggaaaaaga gttggtagct cttgatccgg caaacaaacc
     5581 accgctggta gcggtggttt ttttgtttgc aagcagcaga ttacgcgcag aaaaaaagga
     5641 tctcaagaag atcctttgat cttttctacg gggtctgacg ctcagtggaa cgaaaactca
     5701 cgttaaggga ttttggtcat gagattatca aaaaggatct tcacctagat ccttttaaat
     5761 taaaaatgaa gttttaaatc aatctaaagt atatatgagt aaacttggtc tgacagttac
     5821 caatgcttaa tcagtgaggc acctatctca gcgatctgtc tatttcgttc atccatagtt
     5881 gcctgactcc ccgtcgtgta gataactacg atacgggagg gcttaccatc tggccccagt
     5941 gctgcaatga taccgcgaga cccacgctca ccggctccag atttatcagc aataaaccag
     6001 ccagccggaa gggccgagcg cagaagtggt cctgcaactt tatccgcctc catccagtct
     6061 attaattgtt gccgggaagc tagagtaagt agttcgccag ttaatagttt gcgcaacgtt
     6121 gttgccattg ctacaggcat cgtggtgtca cgctcgtcgt ttggtatggc ttcattcagc
     6181 tccggttccc aacgatcaag gcgagttaca tgatccccca tgttgtgcaa aaaagcggtt
     6241 agctccttcg gtcctccgat cgttgtcaga agtaagttgg ccgcagtgtt atcactcatg
     6301 gttatggcag cactgcataa ttctcttact gtcatgccat ccgtaagatg cttttctgtg
     6361 actggtgagt caagggttgg tttgcgcatt cacagttctc cgcaagaatt gattggctcc
     6421 aattcttgga gtggtgaatc cgttagcgag gtgccgccgg cttccattca ggtcgaggtg
     6481 gcccggctcc atgcaccgcg acgcaacgcg gggaggcaga caaggtatag ggcggcgcct
     6541 acaatccatg ccaacccgtt ccatgtgctc gccgaggcgg cataaatcgc cgtgacgatc
     6601 agcggtccaa tgatcgaagt taggctggta agagccgcga gcgatccttg aagctgtccc
     6661 tgatggtcgt catctacctg cctggacagc atggcctgca acgcgggcat cccgatgccg
     6721 ccggaagcga gaagaatcat aatggggaag gccatccagc ctcgcgtcgc gaacgccagc
     6781 aagacgtagc ccagcgcgtc ggccgccatg ccggcgataa tggcctgctt ctcgccgaaa
     6841 cgtttggtgg cgggaccagt gacgaaggct tgagcgaggg cgtgcaagat tccgaatacc
     6901 gcaagcgaca ggccgatcat cgtcgcgctc cagcgaaagc ggtcctcgcc gaaaatgacc
     6961 cagagcgctg ccggcacctg tcctacgagt tgcatgataa agaagacagt cataagtgcg
     7021 gcgacgatag tcatgccccg cgcccaccgg aaggagctga ctgggttgaa ggctctcaag
     7081 ggcatgggtc ggcgctctcc cttatgcgac tcctgcatta ggaagcagcc cagtagtagg
     7141 ttgaggccgt tgagcaccgc cgccgcaagg aatggtgcat gtaaggagat ggcgcccaac
     7201 agtcccccgg ccacggggcc tgccaccata cccacgccga aacaagcgct catgagcccg
     7261 aagtggcgag cccgatcttc cccatcggtg atgtcggcga tataggcgcc agcaaccgca
     7321 cctgtggcgc cggtgatgcc ggccacgatg cgtccggcgt agagaatcca caggacgggt
     7381 gtggtcgcca tgatcgcgta gtcgatagtg gctccaagta gcgaagcgag caggactggg
     7441 cggcggccaa agcggtcgga cagtgctccg agaacgggtg cgcatagaaa ttgcatcaac
     7501 gcatatagcg ctagcagcac gccatagtga ctggcgatgc tgtcggaatg gacaatatcc
     7561 cgcaagaggc ccggcagtac cggcataacc aagcctatgc ctacagcatc cagggtgacg
     7621 gtgccgagga tgacgatgag cgcattgtta gatttcatac acggtgcctg actgcgttag
     7681 caatttaact gtgataaact accgcattaa agcta
//
