[The description below was written by a language model from this plasmid's Addgene catalogue record and the feature table of its GenBank file.]
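Description:
pJM253 (miniCTX1-rhaSR-PrhaBAD) is a 7.7 kb chromosomal integration vector for Pseudomonas aeruginosa, built on the miniCTX1 backbone and carrying the Escherichia coli L-rhamnose-inducible expression system. It is maintained in E. coli through a ColE1/pMB1-type origin, which does not support replication in Pseudomonas, and is selected with tetracycline through a tet efflux gene driven by its own promoter. An incP origin of transfer allows the plasmid to be mobilised by conjugation from an E. coli donor into the recipient. The mini-CTX family normally integrates at the phage CTX attachment site by means of a vector-encoded integrase, but neither the integrase nor the attachment sequence is annotated in the feature table. A sizeable unannotated stretch lies between oriT and the origin.

The roughly 2.2 kb insert, cloned between SacI and HindIII, comprises rhaS and rhaR on one strand and the divergently oriented rhaBAD promoter. RhaR activates transcription of rhaS and rhaR, and rhamnose-bound RhaS then activates PrhaBAD, giving tight, titratable induction. The promoter reads into the remaining pBluescript-derived polylinker, which is bounded by T3 and T7 promoter/primer sites. No gene of interest is present, so this is an empty vector into which a coding sequence is placed downstream of PrhaBAD.

Two FRT sites flank the regulator, promoter and cloning region. After integration, FLP recombinase can excise the rest of the backbone, including the tetracycline marker, origin and oriT, leaving an unmarked single-copy expression cassette in the chromosome. The vector is intended for tightly controlled, single-copy gene expression over a wide range in P. aeruginosa, for example in complementation or dose-response studies.
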