Addgene plasmid #110571: pJM253 (miniCTX1-rhaSR-PrhaBAD)
Purpose: Integration vector for Pseudomonas aeruginosa with rhaSR-PrhaBAD inducible promoter
Depositing lab: Joanna Goldberg. Depositing organization: Emory University. Publication: The Escherichia coli rhaSR-PrhaBAD Inducible Promoter System Allows Tightly Controlled Gene Expression over a Wide Range in Pseudomonas aeruginosa. Meisner J, Goldberg JB. Appl Environ Microbiol. 2016 Oct 27;82(22):6715-6727. doi: 10.1128/AEM.02041-16. Print 2016 Nov 15. PubMed 27613678.
Backbone
  Vector backbone: miniCTX1
  Backbone manufacturer: Herbert Schweizer
  Backbone size w/o insert (bp): 5610
  Vector type: Bacterial Expression
Growth in bacteria
  Bacterial resistance: Tetracycline, 10 μg/mL
  Growth temperature: 37°C
  Growth strain: DH5alpha
  Copy number: Unknown
Gene/Insert
  Gene/Insert name: rhaSR-PrhaBAD
  Insert size (bp): 2163
  GenBank ID: KX782327
  Promoter: rhaSR-PrhaBAD
  Cloning method: Restriction Enzyme; 5′ cloning site SacI (not destroyed); 3′ cloning site HindIII (not destroyed)
  Sequencing primers: 5′ oJM730 (gatacagcgtgaattttcagg); 3′ T7
Terms and licenses: Academic/Nonprofit Terms; Industry Terms: Not Available to Industry
How to cite: pJM253 (miniCTX1-rhaSR-PrhaBAD) was a gift from Joanna Goldberg (Addgene plasmid # 110571 ; http://n2t.net/addgene:110571 ; RRID:Addgene_110571)
